>Addgene plasmid #165906 | pBlastR-MCS-QF-MiniWhite | addgene full sequence | sequence record 326311 | Addgene NGS Result
CCATCACCCAGACCAACGACTACGGTTCCGTCAATACCCACGGCATCTTGTCCACTTACCCCCCGCCAGC
CACCCACCTCAACGAGGCCTCCGTCGCCCTGGCTCCCGGCGGAGCTCCACCCCGTCCCCCGCCCCCCTAC
GTCGACTCCACCACCAACCACCCGCCCTACCACTCCAACCTGGTGCCCATGGCTAACTTCGGATACTCCA
CCGTTGACTACGATGCCATGGTGGACGATTTGGCTTCCATCGAGTACACTGACGCCGTTGACGTCGATCC
GCAGTTCATGACCAACCTGGGTTTCGTTCCCGGCTGCAACTTCTCCGACATCAACACTTACGAGCAGTAA
GCTTGATCCAGACATGATAAGATACATTGATGAGTTTGGACAAACCACAACTAGAATGCAGTGAAAAAAA
TGCTTTATTTGTGAAATTTGTGATGCTATTGCTTTATTTGTAACCATTATAAGCTGCAATAAACAAGTTA
ACAACAACAATTGCATTCATTTTATGTTTCAGGTTCAGGGGGAGGTGTGGGAGGTTTTTTCGCTGTCAGG
AGGAATTCTAGTATGTATGTAAGTTAATAAAACCCATTTTTGCGGAAAGTAGATAAAAAAAACATTTTTT
TTTTTTACTGCACTGGATATCATTGAACTTATCTGATCAGTTTTAAATTTACTTCGATCCAAGGGTATTT
GATGTACCAGGTTCTTTCGATTACCTCTCACTCAAAATGACATTCCACTCAAAGTCAGCGCTGTTTGCCT
CCTTCTCTGTCCACAGAAATATCGCCGTCACTTTCGCCGCTGCGTCCGCTATCTCTTTCGCCACCGTTTG
TAGCGTTACGTAGCGTCAATGTCCGCCTTCAGTTGCATTTTGTCAGCGGTTTCGTGACGAAGCTCCAAGC
GGTTTACGCCATCAATTAAACACAAAGTGCTGTGCCAAAACTCCTCTCGCTTCTTATTTTTGTTTGTTTT
TTGAGTGATTGGGGTGGTGATTGGTTTTGGGTGGGTAAGCAGGGGAAAGTGTGAAAAATCCCGGCAATGG
GCCAAGAGGATCAGGAGCTATTAATTCGCGGAGGCAGCAAACACCCATCTGCCGAGCATCTGAACAATGT
GAGTAGTACATGTGCATACATCTTAAGTTCACTTGATCTATAGGAACTGCGATTGCAACATCAAATTGTC
TGCGGCGTGAGAACTGCGACCCACAAAAATCCCAAACCGCAATTGCACAAACAAATAGTGACACGAAACA
GATTATTCTGGTAGCTGTTCTCGCTATATAAGACAATTTTTGAGATCATATCATGATCAAGACATCTAAA
GGCATTCATTTTCGACTATATTCTTTTTTACAAAAAATATAACAACCAGATATTTTAAGCTGATCCTAGA
TGCACAAAAAATAAATAAAAGTATAAACCTACTTCGTAGGATACTTCGGGGTACTTTTTGTTCGGGGTTA
GATGAGCATAACGCTTGTAGTTGATATTTGAGATCCCCTATCATTGCAGGGTGACAGCGGAGCGGCTTCG
CAGAGCTGCATTAACCAGGGCTTCGGGCAGGCCAAAAACTACGGCACGCTCCGGCCACCCAGTCCGCCGG
AGGACTCCGGTTCAGGGAGCGGCCAACTAGCCGAGAACCTCACCTATGCCTGGCACAATATGGACATCTT
TGGGGCGGTCAATCAGCCGGGCTCCGGATGGCGGCAGCTGGTCAACCGGACACGCGGACTATTCTGCAAC
GAGCGACACATACCGGCGCCCAGGAAACATTTGCTCAAGAACGGTGAGTTTCTATTCGCAGTCGGCTGAT
CTGTGTGAAATCTTAATAAAGGGTCCAATTACCAATTTGAAACTCAGTTTGCGGCGTGGCCTATCCGGGC
GAACTTTTGGCCGTGATGGGCAGTTCCGGTGCCGGAAAGACGACCCTGCTGAATGCCCTTGCCTTTCGAT
CGCCGCAGGGCATCCAAGTATCGCCATCCGGGATGCGACTGCTCAATGGCCAACCTGTGGACGCCAAGGA
GATGCAGGCCAGGTGCGCCTATGTCCAGCAGGATGACCTCTTTATCGGCTCCCTAACGGCCAGGGAACAC
CTGATTTTCCAAGCCATGGTGCGGATGCCACGACATCTGACCTATCGGCAGCGAGTGGCCCGCGTGGATC
AGGTGATCCAGGAGCTTTCGCTCAGCAAATGTCAGCACACGATCATCGGTGTGCCCGGCAGGGTGAAAGG
TCTGTCCGGCGGAGAAAGGAAGCGTCTGGCATTCGCCTCCGAGGCTCTAACCGATCCGCCGCTTCTGATC
TGCGATGAGCCCACCTCCGGACTGGACTCCTTTACCGCCCACAGCGTCGTCCAGGTGCTGAAGAAGCTGT
CGCAGAAGGGCAAGACCGTCATCCTGACCATTCATCAGCCGTCTTCCGAGCTGTTTGAGCTCTTTGACAA
GATCCTTCTGATGGCCGAGGGCAGGGTAGCTTTCTTGGGCACTCCCAGCGAAGCCGTCGACTTCTTTTCC
TAGTGAGTTCGATGTGTTTATTAAGGGTATCTAGTATTACATAACATCTCAACTCCTATCCAGCGTGGGT
GCCCAGTGTCCTACCAACTACAATCCGGCGGACTTTTACGTACAGGTGTTGGCCGTTGTGCCCGGACGGG
AGATCGAGTCCCGTGATCGGATCGCCAAGATATGCGACAATTTTGCCATTAGCAAAGTAGCCCGGGATAT
GGAGCAGTTGTTGGCCACCAAAAATCTGGAGAAGCCACTGGAGCAGCCGGAGAATGGGTACACCTACAAG
GCCACCTGGTTCATGCAGTTCCGGGCGGTCCTGTGGCGATCCTGGCTGTCGGTGCTCAAGGAACCACTCC
TCGTAAAAGTGCGACTTATTCAGACAACGGTGAGTGGTTCCAGTGGAAACAAATGATATAACGCTTACAA
TTCTTGGAAACAAATTCGCTAGATTTTAGATAGAATTGCCTGATTCCACACCCTTCTTAGTTTTTTTCAA
TGAGATGTATAGTTTATAGTTTTGCAGAAGATAAATAAATTTCATTTAACTCGCGAATATTAATGAGATG
CGAGTAACATTTTAATTTGCAGATGGTTGCCATCTTGATTGGCCTCATCTTTTTGGGCCAACAACTCACG
CAAGTGGGTGTGATGAATATCAACGGAGCCATCTTCCTCTTCCTGACCAACATGACCTTTCAAAACGTCT
TTGCCACGATAAATGTAAGTCATGTTTAGAATACATTTGCATTTCAATAATTTACTAACTTTCTAATGAA
TCGATTCGATTTAGGTGTTCACCTCAGAGCTGCCAGTTTTTATGAGGGAGGCCCGAAGTCGACTTTATCG
CTGTGACACATACTTTCTGGGCAAAACGATTGCCGAATTGCCGCTTTTTCTCACAGTGCCACTGGTCTTC
ACGGCGATTGCCTATCCGATGATCGGACTGCGGGCCGGAGTGCTGCACTTCTTCAACTGCCTGGCGCTGG
TCACTCTGGTGGCCAATGTGTCAACGTCCTTCGGATATCTAATATCCTGCGCCAGCTCCTCGACCTCGAT
GGCGCTGTCTGTGGGTCCGCCGGTTATCATACCATTCCTGCTCTTTGGCGGCTTCTTCTTGAACTCGGGC
TCGGTGCCAGTATACCTCAAATGGTTGTCGTACCTCTCATGGTTCCGTTACGCCAACGAGGGTCTGCTGA
TTAACCAATGGGCGGACGTGGAGCCGGGCGAAATTAGCTGCACATCGTCGAACACCACGTGCCCCAGTTC
GGGCAAGGTCATCCTGGAGACACTTAACTTCTCCGCCGCCGATCTGCCGCTGGACTACGTGGGTCTGGCC
ATTCTCATCGTGAGCTTCCGGGTGCTCGCATATCTGGCTCTAAGACTTCGGGCCCGACGCAAGGAGTAGC
CGACATATATCCGAAATAACTGCTTGTTTTTTTTTTTTACCATTATTACCATCGTGTTTACTGTTTATTG
CCCCCTCAAAAAGCTAATGTAATTATATTTGTGCCAATAAAAACAAGATATGACCTATAGAATACAAGTA
TTTCCCCTTCGAACATCCCCACAAGTAGACTTTGGATTTGTCTTCTAACCAAAAGACTTACACACCTGCA
TACCTTACATCAAAAACTCGTTTATCGCTACATAAAACACCGGGATATATTTTTTATATACATACTTTTC
AAATCGCGCGCCCTCTTCATAATTCACCTCCACCACACCACGTTTCGTAGTTGCTCTTTCGCTGTCTCCC
ACCCGCTCTCCGCAACACATTCACCTTTTGTTCGACGACCTTGGAGCGACTGTCGTTAGTTCCGCGCGAT
TCGGTTCGCTCAAATGGTTCCGAGTGGTTCATTTCGGCTCAATAGAAATTAGTAATAAATATTTGTATGT
ACAATTTATTTGCTCCAATATATTTGTATATATTTCCCTCACAGCTATATTTATTCTAATTTAATATTAT
GACTTTTTAAGGTAATTTTTTGTGACCTGTTCGGAGTGATTAGCGTTACAATTTGAACTGAAAGTGACAT
CCAGTGTTTGTTCCTTGTGTAGATGCATCGCTTGACACGGTTATCCACAGAATCAGGGGATAACGCAGGA
AAGAACATGTGAGCAAAAGGCCAGCAAAAGGCCAGGAACCGTAAAAAGGCCGCGTTGCTGGCGTTTTTCC
ATAGGCTCCGCCCCCCTGACGAGCATCACAAAAATCGACGCTCAAGTCAGAGGTGGCGAAACCCGACAGG
ACTATAAAGATACCAGGCGTTTCCCCCTGGAAGCTCCCTCGTGCGCTCTCCTGTTCCGACCCTGCCGCTT
ACCGGATACCTGTCCGCCTTTCTCCCTTCGGGAAGCGTGGCGCTTTCTCATAGCTCACGCTGTAGGTATC
TCAGTTCGGTGTAGGTCGTTCGCTCCAAGCTGGGCTGTGTGCACGAACCCCCCGTTCAGCCCGACCGCTG
CGCCTTATCCGGTAACTATCGTCTTGAGTCCAACCCGGTAAGACACGACTTATCGCCACTGGCAGCAGCC
ACTGGTAACAGGATTAGCAGAGCGAGGTATGTAGGCGGTGCTACAGAGTTCTTGAAGTGGTGGCCTAACT
ACGGCTACACTAGAAGAACAGTATTTGGTATCTGCGCTCTGCTGAAGCCAGTTACCTTCGGAAAAAGAGT
TGGTAGCTCTTGATCCGGCAAACAAACCACCGCTGGTAGCGGTGGTTTTTTTGTTTGCAAGCAGCAGATT
ACGCGCAGAAAAAAAGGATCTCAAGAAGATCCTTTGATCTTTTCTACGGGGTCTGACGCTCAGTGGAACG
AAAACTCACGTTAAGGGATTTTGGTCATGAGATTATCAAAAAGGATCTTCACCTAGATCCTTTTGTGACC
AGCCAGGACAGAAATGCCTCGACTTCGCTGCTACCCAAGGTTGCCGGGTGACGCACACCGTGGAAACGGA
TGAAGGCACGAACCCAGTGGACATAAGCCTGTTCGGTTCGTAAGCTGTAATGCAAGTAGCGTATGCGCTC
ACGCAACTGGTCCAGAACCTTGACCGAACGCAGCGGTGGTAACGGCGCAGTGGCGGTTTTCATGGCTTGT
TATGACTGTTTTTTTGGGGTACAGTCTATGCCTCGGGCATCCAAGCAGCAAGCGCGTTACGCCGTGGGTC
GATGTTTGATGTTATGGAGCAGCAACGATGTTACGCAGCAGGGCAGTCGCCCTAAAACAAAGTTAAACAT
TATGAGGGAAGCGGTGATCGCCGAAGTATCGACTCAACTATCAGAGGTAGTTGGCGTCATCGAGCGCCAT
CTCGAACCGACGTTGCTGGCCGTACATTTGTACGGCTCCGCAGTGGATGGCGGCCTGAAGCCACACAGTG
ATATTGATTTGCTGGTTACGGTGACCGTAAGGCTTGATGAAACAACGCGGCGAGCTTTGATCAACGACCT
TTTGGAAACTTCGGCTTCCCCTGGAGAGAGCGAGATTCTCCGCGCTGTAGAAGTCACCATTGTTGTGCAC
GACGACATCATTCCGTGGCGTTATCCAGCTAAGCGCGAACTGCAATTTGGAGAATGGCAGCGCAATGACA
TTCTTGCAGGTATCTTCGAGCCAGCCACGATCGACATTGATCTGGCTATCTTGCTGACAAAAGCAAGAGA
ACATAGCGTTGCCTTGGTAGGTCCAGCGGCGGAGGAACTCTTTGATCCGGTTCCTGAACAGGATCTATTT
GAGGCGCTAAATGAAACCTTAACGCTATGGAACTCGCCGCCCGACTGGGCTGGCGATGAGCGAAATGTAG
TGCTTACGTTGTCCCGCATTTGGTACAGCGCAGTAACCGGCAAAATCGCGCCGAAGGATGTAGCTGCCGA
CTGGGCAATGGAGCGCCTGCCGGCCCAGTATCAGCCCGTCATACTTGAAGCTAGACAGGCTTATCTTGGA
CAAGAAGAAGATCGTTTGGCCTCGCGCGCAGATCAGTTGGAAGAATTTGTCCACTACGTGAAAGGCGAGA
TCACCAAGGTAGTCGGCAAATAATCACTAGACCAATGTTACACATATATACTTTAGATTGATTTAAAACT
TCATGT
[125 nt withheld, positions 6587-6711]
C
[91 nt withheld, positions 6713-6803]
AGGGTGATGGTTCACGTAGTGGGCCAGCGCCCTGATAGACGGTTTTTCGCCCTTTGACGTTGGAGTCCAC
GTTCTTT
[37 nt withheld, positions 6881-6917]
ACCCTATCTCGGTCTATTCTTTTGATTTATAAGGGATTTTGCCGATTTCGGCCTATTGGTTAAAAAATGA
GCTGATTTAACAAAAATTTAACGCGAATTTTAACAAAATATTAACGCTTACAATTTTAACGGATCAGCGC
AGCTGCCCGGGTCTAGAGTCGACGCATGCCTCCTGACAGCGAGATGTCCTAATATGGACATCCTCTCCGG
ATCCCAGGGAGGAATTGGTCGACGATGTAGGTCACTGTCTCGAAGCCGCGGTGCGGGTGCCAGGGCGTGC
CCTTGGGCTCCCCGGGCGCGTACTCCACCTCACCCATCTGGTCCATCATGATGCGCTGTCAGGAGCTAGA
ATCCCAAAACAAACTGGTTATTGTGGTAGGTCATTTGTTTGGCAGAAAGAAAACTCGAGAAATTTCTCTG
GCCGTTATTCGTTATTCTCTCTTTTCTTTTTGGGTCGCTCCCTCTCTGCACTAATGCTCTCTCACTCTGT
CACACAGTAAACGGCATACTGCTCTCGTTGGTTCGAGAGAGCGCGCCTCGAATGTTCGCGAAAAGAGCGC
CGGAGTATAAATAGAGGCGCTTCGTCTACGGAGCGACAATTCAATTCAAACAAGCAAAGTGAACACGTCG
CTAAGCGAAAGCTAAGCAAATAAACAAGCGCAGCTGAACAAGCTAAACAATCTGCAGTAAAGTGCAAGTT
AAAGTGAATCAATTAAAAGTAACCAGCAACCAAGTAAATCAACTGCAACTACTGAAATCTGCCAAGAAGT
AATTATTGAATACAAGAAGAGAACACTCAATACTCGAATCCATGTGGGAGTTTATTCTTGACACAGATAT
TTATGATATAATAACTGAGTAAGCTTAACATAAGGAGGAAAACAAAATGAAAACCTTCAACATCAGCCAG
CAGGACCTGGAACTGGTGGAGGTGGCTACCGAGAAGATTACGATGCTCTACGAGGATAACAAGCACCACG
TGGGAGCTGCCATTCGCACCAAGACGGGCGAGATTATCAGTGCCGTGCACATTGAGGCCTACATCGGACG
CGTGACCGTGTGTGCCGAGGCCATTGCCATTGGCAGTGCCGTGAGCAACGGCCAGAAGGATTTTGATACC
ATTGTGGCCGTGCGTCACCCATACTCCGATGAGGTGGACCGTAGCATCCGTGTCGTGTCCCCGTGTGGAA
TGTGCCGTGAGCTGATTAGCGATTACGCCCCCGATTGCTTCGTGCTGATTGAGATGAACGGCAAGCTGGT
CAAGACCACCATTGAGGAACTGATTCCCCTGAAGTATACCCGTAACTAAGCTTGGCAATAAAAAGACAGA
ATAAAACGCACGGGTGTTGGGTCGTTTGTTCCGCTGTCAGGAGATTTAGGTGACACTATAGACTTCCGCT
TCCTCGCTCACTGACTCGCTGCGCTCGGTCGTTCGGCTGTCGGGAGAGAGACCAATCCATGTGGGAGTTT
ATTCTTGACACAGATATTTATGATATAATAACTGAGTAAGCTTAACATAAGGAGGAAAACAAAATGGCGA
GCTTGGTTAAGAAAGATATGTGTGTTAAGATGACGATGGAAGGTACTGTGAACGGTTATCACTTTAAGTG
CGTTGGCGAGGGTGAAGGCAAGCCGTTCGAGGGCACGCAGAACATGCGCATTCGTGTCACCGAGGGCGGT
CCGCTGCCTTTTGCATTCGACATCCTGGCCCCGTGCTGTATGTACGGCTCTAAGACCTTCATTAAACACG
TGAGCGGTATCCCGGATTACTTTAAAGAGTCCTTTCCAGAGGGCTTCACTTGGGAACGTACCCAGATTTT
TGAGGACGGTGGTGTTCTGACCGCGCACCAAGACACCAGCCTGGAAGGTAATTGCCTGATCTATAAAGTG
AAGGTTCTGGGTACCAATTTCCCGGCGAATGGTCCGGTGATGCAAAAGAAAACCGCGGGTTGGGAGCCGT
GCGTCGAGATGCTGTATCCGCGTGACGGCGTCTTGTGTGGTCAGAGCTTGATGGCGCTGAAGTGCACCGA
TGGCAATCATCTGACCAGCCACCTGCGCACGACGTATCGTAGCCGTAAACCGAGCAACGCCGTTAACATG
CCGGAGTTCCATTTTGGTGACCATCGCATCGAAATCCTGAAAGCTGAGCAGGGCAAATTCTACGAACAAT
ACGAATCGGCTGTCGCACGTTACAGCGATGTGCCGGAAAAAGCGACGTAATGAGCTTGACTCCTGTTGAT
AGATCCAGTAATGACCTCAGAACTCCATCTGGATTTGTTCAGAACGCTCGGTTGCCGCCGGGCGTTTTTT
ATTGGTGAGAATTACTTCAAGCTTGCATGCCTGCAGGTCGACTCTAGAGGATCCCCGGGTACCGAGCTCG
AATCGGTCTCTTCCCGCTTGTGTGAAATACCGCACAGATGCGTAAGGAGAAAATACCGCATCAGGCCTAT
AGTGAGTCGTATTATCCCGAGCTCGCCCGGGGATCGAGCGCAGCGGTATAAAAGGGCGCGGGGTGGCTGA
GAGCATCAGTTGTGAATGAATGTTCGAGCCGAGCAGACGTGCCGCTGCCTTCGTTAATATCCTTTGAATA
AGCCAACTTTGAATCACAAGACGCATACCAAACCAAATGCCCCCCAAGCGCAAGACTCTGAACGCCGCCG
CTGAGGCCAACGCCCACGCTGACGGTCATGCTGATGGTAACGCTGATGGTCACGTCGCCAATACCGCTGC
TAGCTCCAACAACGCCCGTTTCGCCGACCTGACCAATATTGATACCCCCGGCTTGGGCCCCACCACCACC
ACCCTGCTGGTGGAGCCCGCCCGTTCCAAGCGTCAGCGTGTGTCCCGCGCCTGCGACCAGTGCCGCGCCG
CTCGTGAGAAGTGCGACGGAATCCAGCCAGCCTGCTTCCCCTGCGTGTCCCAGGGCCGCTCCTGCACTTA
CCAGGCCTCCCCAAAAAAGCGCGGCGTGCAGACTGGATACATTCGCACCCTCGAGCTCGCCCTGGCCTGG
ATGTTCGAGAACGTGGCCCGCTCCGAGGATGCTCTGCATAACCTGTTGGTCCGTGACGCCGGACAGGGCT
CGGCCCTGCTGGTCGGCAAGGACTCGCCCGCCGCTGAGCGCCTGCATGCTCGTTGGGCCACCAGCCGTGT
CAACAAGAGCATCACCCGCCTCCTGAGTGGCGGAGGTTCCGGTGGCGGCAGCGGCGGGGGTTCGGGAGGT
GGCTCGCGCCAGCTGGAGCTGCCACCCACTGCCACCGCCACCGCTTCGATTATGCCACACGTCATGGAGC
AGCCGCTGTCCACCTCCATCAACCCCGTCAACGATCGCTTCAACGGCATCCCAAACCCCACCCCCTACAA
CTCCGACGCCGCCCTGGACG
Features (pLannotate 1.2.2; 21 found; start..end, strand, type, name):
      3..347     +  CDS            qa-1f (fragment): QA1F_NEUCR - Protein predicted: Swiss-Prot protein existence level 4. Transcription activation of genes for enzymes and proteins of quinate metabolism by binding to a 16 base-pair sequence (consensus 5'- GGRTAARYRYTTAYCC-3') in front of each Qa genes. From Neurospora crassa (strain ATCC 24698 / 74-OR23-1A / CBS 708.71 / DSM 1257 / FGSC 987).
    355..489     -  polyA_signal   SV40 poly(A) signal: SV40 polyadenylation signal
    568..4579    +  gene           mini-white: white; This modified version of the white gene lacks part of the first intron.
   4686..5274    -  rep_origin     ori: high-copy-number ColE1/pMB1/pBR322/pUC origin of replication
   5480..5503    +  promoter       Pc promoter (fragment): intI1 (promoter lies within the coding sequence); class 1 integron promoter
   5679..5735    +  CDS            GmR (fragment): gentamycin acetyltransferase; aacC1; confers resistance to gentamycin
   5742..6530    +  CDS            aadA: S3AD_ECOLX - Experimental evidence at protein level: Swiss-Prot protein existence level 1. Mediates bacterial resistance to the antibiotics streptomycin and spectinomycin. From Escherichia coli.
   6588..7043    +  rep_origin     f1 ori (sequence partly withheld): f1 bacteriophage origin of replication; arrow indicates direction of (+) strand synthesis
   7166..7235    +  protein_bind   attB: attB site for the φC31 integrase (Groth et al., 2000) phage φC31 integrase
   7263..7711    +  promoter       hsp70 promoter: Drosophila melanogaster hsp70Bb promoter
   7804..8223    +  CDS            bsr: BSR_BACCE - Experimental evidence at protein level: Swiss-Prot protein existence level 1. Catalyzes the deamination of the cytosine moiety of the antibiotics blasticidin S, cytomycin and acetylblasticidin S. From Bacillus cereus.
   8231..8278    +  polyA_signal   HSV TK poly(A) signal: herpes simplex virus thymidine kinase polyadenylation signal (Cole and Stacy, 1985)
   8291..8309    +  promoter       SP6 promoter: promoter for bacteriophage SP6 RNA polymerase
   8310..8352    -  rep_origin     RSF ori (fragment): Plasmids containing the RSF 1030 origin of replication can be propagated in E. coli cells that contain additional plasmids with compatible origins.
   8451..9110    +  CDS            AQ14: AQ14 is a basic (constitutively fluorescent) red fluorescent protein published in 2005, derived from Actinia equina.
   9145..9239    +  terminator     lambda t0 terminator: transcription terminator from phage lambda
   9246..9300    -  misc_feature   MCS: pUC18/19 multiple cloning site
   9317..9362    +  misc_feature   bom (fragment): basis of mobility region from pBR322
   9363..9381    -  promoter       T7 promoter: promoter for bacteriophage T7 RNA polymerase
   9544..10098   +  CDS            qa-1f (fragment): QA1F_NEUCR - Protein predicted: Swiss-Prot protein existence level 4. Transcription activation of genes for enzymes and proteins of quinate metabolism by binding to a 16 base-pair sequence (consensus 5'- GGRTAARYRYTTAYCC-3') in front of each Qa genes. From Neurospora crassa (strain ATCC 24698 / 74-OR23-1A / CBS 708.71 / DSM 1257 / FGSC 987).
  10144..10296   +  CDS            qa-1f (fragment): QA1F_NEUCR - Protein predicted: Swiss-Prot protein existence level 4. Transcription activation of genes for enzymes and proteins of quinate metabolism by binding to a 16 base-pair sequence (consensus 5'- GGRTAARYRYTTAYCC-3') in front of each Qa genes. From Neurospora crassa (strain ATCC 24698 / 74-OR23-1A / CBS 708.71 / DSM 1257 / FGSC 987).
