[The description below was written by a language model from this plasmid's Addgene catalogue record and pLannotate feature annotations shown in this document.]
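Description:
pBlastR-MCS-QF-MiniWhite is a Drosophila transgenesis vector for building enhancer-driven QF driver lines, assembled on the pColE1_AlphaOmega synthetic-biology backbone. In E. coli it replicates at high copy from a ColE1/pUC-type origin and is selected with spectinomycin through the aadA gene. An f1 origin is also annotated, along with small fragments of a class 1 integron promoter and a gentamicin resistance gene that appear to be remnants flanking the aadA cassette. The depositor describes it as a terminal vector in its assembly scheme.

The payload of roughly 7.8 kb is an "empty" selectable driver. A φC31 attB site allows integrase-mediated insertion into attP docking sites in the fly genome. Next to it, a Drosophila hsp70 promoter drives the bsr blasticidin S deaminase gene with an HSV TK polyadenylation signal, so transgenic animals can be selected by drug resistance. The mini-white gene adds a visible eye-colour marker.

The enhancer entry point lies upstream of the QF coding sequence. It holds a bacterial chromoprotein cassette (annotated as the Actinia equina-derived AQ14 protein with a lambda t0 terminator) beside a pUC-type multiple cloning site, bracketed by SP6 and T7 promoter sequences. Replacing this cassette with a custom enhancer, either by the GB20 enhancer-grammar assembly or by conventional cut-and-paste cloning, turns colonies from purple to white and so marks correct clones.

QF, the Neurospora crassa qa-1f transcriptional activator of the Q binary expression system, is annotated as several fragments that span the numbering origin of the circular sequence, and it is followed by an SV40 polyadenylation signal. The feature table does not annotate a basal promoter between the entry site and QF.
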