Addgene plasmid #165906: pBlastR-MCS-QF-MiniWhite
Purpose: Blasticidin resistant QF driver vector with Mini-white CDS eye marker. Contains an enhancer grammar GB20 entry point for custom enhancers. Standard cut-and-paste cloning can also be used. Vector uses Purple-White bacteria colony screening for identification of correct cloning
Depositing lab: Koen Venken. Depositing organization: Baylor College of Medicine. Publication: Multiplexed drug-based selection and counterselection genetic manipulations in Drosophila. Matinyan N, Karkhanis MS, Gonzalez Y, Jain A, Saltzman A, Malovannaya A, Sarrion-Perdigones A, Dierick HA, Venken KJT. Cell Rep. 2021 Sep 14;36(11):109700. doi: 10.1016/j.celrep.2021.109700. PubMed 34525356.
Backbone
  Vector backbone: pColE1_AlphaOmega
  Backbone size w/o insert (bp): 2520
  Vector type: Synthetic Biology
Growth in bacteria
  Bacterial resistance: Spectinomycin, 50 μg/mL
  Growth temperature: 37°C
  Growth strain: DH10B
  Copy number: High Copy
Gene/Insert
  Gene/Insert name: Selectable Empty Enhancer Driver
  Species: Synthetic
  Insert size (bp): 7776
  Cloning method: Restriction Enzyme; 5′ cloning site Unknown (unknown if destroyed)
Terms and licenses: Academic/Nonprofit Terms; Industry Terms: Not Available to Industry
Depositor comments: Terminal Vector
How to cite: pBlastR-MCS-QF-MiniWhite was a gift from Koen Venken (Addgene plasmid # 165906 ; http://n2t.net/addgene:165906 ; RRID:Addgene_165906)
